>Addgene plasmid #116648 | pHAGE-PTPN11-V51A | addgene full sequence | sequence record 252882 | Addgene NGS Result
TGGAAGGGCTAATTCACTCCCAAAGAAGACAAGATATCCTTGATCTGTGGATCTACCACACACAAGGCTA
CTTCCCTGATTAGCAGAACTACACACCAGGGCCAGGGGTCAGATATCCACTGACCTTTGGATGGTGCTAC
AAGCTAGTACCAGTTGAGCCAGATAAGGTAGAAGAGGCCAATAAAGGAGAGAACACCAGCTTGTTACACC
CTGTGAGCCTGCATGGGATGGATGACCCGGAGAGAGAAGTGTTAGAGTGGAGGTTTGACAGCCGCCTAGC
ATTTCATCACGTGGCCCGAGAGCTGCATCCGGAGTACTTCAAGAACTGCTGATATCGAGCTTGCTACAAG
GGACTTTCCGCTGGGGACTTTCCAGGGAGGCGTGGCCTGGGCGGGACTGGGGAGTGGCGAGCCCTCAGAT
CCTGCATATAAGCAGCTGCTTTTTGCCTGTACTGGGTCTCTCTGGTTAGACCAGATCTGAGCCTGGGAGC
TCTCTGGCTAACTAGGGAACCCACTGCTTAAGCCTCAATAAAGCTTGCCTTGAGTGCTTCAAGTAGTGTG
TGCCCGTCTGTTGTGTGACTCTGGTAACTAGAGATCCCTCAGACCCTTTTAGTCAGTGTGGAAAATCTCT
AGCAGTGGCGCCCGAACAGGGACTTGAAAGCGAAAGGGAAACCAGAGGAGCTCTCTCGACGCAGGACTCG
GCTTGCTGAAGCGCGCACGGCAAGAGGCGAGGGGCGGCGACTGGTGAGTACGCCAAAAATTTTGACTAGC
GGAGGCTAGAAGGAGAGAGATGGGTGCGAGAGCGTCAGTATTAAGCGGGGGAGAATTAGATCGCGATGGG
AAAAAATTCGGTTAAGGCCAGGGGGAAAGAAAAAATATAAATTAAAACATATAGTATGGGCAAGCAGGGA
GCTAGAACGATTCGCAGTTAATCCTGGCCTGTTAGAAACATCAGAAGGCTGTAGACAAATACTGGGACAG
CTACAACCATCCCTTCAGACAGGATCAGAAGAACTTAGATCATTATATAATACAGTAGCAACCCTCTATT
GTGTGCATCAAAGGATAGAGATAAAAGACACCAAGGAAGCTTTAGACAAGATAGAGGAAGAGCAAAACAA
AAGTAAGACCACCGCACAGCAAGCGGCCGGCCGCTGATCTTCAGACCTGGAGGAGGAGATATGAGGGACA
ATTGGAGAAGTGAATTATATAAATATAAAGTAGTAAAAATTGAACCATTAGGAGTAGCACCCACCAAGGC
AAAGAGAAGAGTGGTGCAGAGAGAAAAAAGAGCAGTGGGAATAGGAGCTTTGTTCCTTGGGTTCTTGGGA
GCAGCAGGAAGCACTATGGGCGCAGCGTCAATGACGCTGACGGTACAGGCCAGACAATTATTGTCTGGTA
TAGTGCAGCAGCAGAACAATTTGCTGAGGGCTATTGAGGCGCAACAGCATCTGTTGCAACTCACAGTCTG
GGGCATCAAGCAGCTCCAGGCAAGAATCCTGGCTGTGGAAAGATACCTAAAGGATCAACAGCTCCTGGGG
ATTTGGGGTTGCTCTGGAAAACTCATTTGCACCACTGCTGTGCCTTGGAATGCTAGTTGGAGTAATAAAT
CTCTGGAACAGATTTGGAATCACACGACCTGGATGGAGTGGGACAGAGAAATTAACAATTACACAAGCTT
AATACACTCCTTAATTGAAGAATCGCAAAACCAGCAAGAAAAGAATGAACAAGAATTATTGGAATTAGAT
AAATGGGCAAGTTTGTGGAATTGGTTTAACATAACAAATTGGCTGTGGTATATAAAATTATTCATAATGA
TAGTAGGAGGCTTGGTAGGTTTAAGAATAGTTTTTGCTGTACTTTCTATAGTGAATAGAGTTAGGCAGGG
ATATTCACCATTATCGTTTCAGACCCACCTCCCAACCCCGAGGGGACCCGACAGGCCCGAAGGAATAGAA
GAAGAAGGTGGAGAGAGAGACAGAGACAGATCCATTCGATTAGTGAACGGATCTCGACGGTATCGCCGAA
TTCACAAATGGCAGTATTCATCCACAATTTTAAAAGAAAAGGGGGGATTGGGGGGTACAGTGCAGGGGAA
AGAATAGTAGACATAATAGCAACAGACATACAAACTAAAGAATTACAAAAACAAATTACAAAAATTCAAA
ATTTTCGGGTTTATTACAGGGACAGCAGAGATCCAGTTTGGACTAGTCGTGAGGCTCCGGTGCCCGTCAG
TGGGCAGAGCGCACATCGCCCACAGTCCCCGAGAAGTTGGGGGGAGGGGTCGGCAATTGAACCGGTGCCT
AGAGAAGGTGGCGCGGGGTAAACTGGGAAAGTGATGTCGTGTACTGGCTCCGCCTTTTTCCCGAGGGTGG
GGGAGAACCGTATATAAGTGCAGTAGTCGCCGTGAACGTTCTTTTTCGCAACGGGTTTGCCGCCAGAACA
CAGGTAAGTGCCGTGTGTGGTTCCCGCGGGCCTGGCCTCTTTACGGGTTATGGCCCTTGCGTGCCTTGAA
TTACTTCCACCTGGCTGCAGTACGTGATTCTTGATCCCGAGCTTCGGGTTGGAAGTGGGTGGGAGAGTTC
GAGGCCTTGCGCTTAAGGAGCCCCTTCGCCTCGTGCTTGAGTTGAGGCCTGGCCTGGGCGCTGGGGCCGC
CGCGTGCGAATCTGGTGGCACCTTCGCGCCTGTCTCGCTGCTTTCGATAAGTCTCTAGCCATTTAAAATT
TTTGATGACCTGCTGCGACGCTTTTTTTCTGGCAAGATAGTCTTGTAAATGCGGGCCAAGATCTGCACAC
TGGTATTTCGGTTTTTGGGGCCGCGGGCGGCGACGGGGCCCGTGCGTCCCAGCGCACATGTTCGGCGAGG
CGGGGCCTGCGAGCGCGGCCACCGAGAATCGGACGGGGGTAGTCTCAAGCTGGCCGGCCTGCTCTGGTGC
CTGGCCTCGCGCCGCCGTGTATCGCCCCGCCCTGGGCGGCAAGGCTGGCCCGGTCGGCACCAGTTGCGTG
AGCGGAAAGATGGCCGCTTCCCGGCCCTGCTGCAGGGAGCTCAAAATGGAGGACGCGGCGCTCGGGAGAG
CGGGCGGGTGAGTCACCCACACAAAGGAAAAGGGCCTTTCCGTCCTCAGCCGTCGCTTCATGTGACTCCA
CGGAGTACCGGGCGCCGTCCAGGCACCTCGATTAGTTCTCGAGCTTTTGGAGTACGTCGTCTTTAGGTTG
GGGGGAGGGGTTTTATGCGATGGAGTTTCCCCACACTGAGTGGGTGGAGACTGAAGTTAGGCCAGCTTGG
CACTTGATGTAATTCTCCTTGGAATTTGCCCTTTTTGAGTTTGGATCTTGGTTCATTCTCAAGCCTCAGA
CAGTGGTTCAAAGTTTTTTTCTTCCATTTCAGGTGTCGTGAAGCGGCCCTGCAGATATCAACAAGTTTGT
ACAAAAAAGCAGGCACCATGACATCGCGGAGATGGTTTCACCCAAATATCACTGGTGTGGAGGCAGAAAA
CCTACTGTTGACAAGAGGAGTTGATGGCAGTTTTTTGGCAAGGCCTAGTAAAAGTAACCCTGGAGACTTC
ACACTTTCCGTTAGAAGAAATGGAGCTGCCACCCACATCAAGATTCAGAACACTGGTGATTACTATGACC
TGTATGGAGGGGAGAAATTTGCCACTTTGGCTGAGTTGGTCCAGTATTACATGGAACATCACGGGCAATT
AAAAGAGAAGAATGGAGATGTCATTGAGCTTAAATATCCTCTGAACTGTGCAGATCCTACCTCTGAAAGG
TGGTTTCATGGACATCTCTCTGGGAAAGAAGCAGAGAAATTATTAACTGAAAAAGGAAAACATGGTAGTT
TTCTTGTACGAGAGAGCCAGAGCCACCCTGGAGATTTTGTTCTTTCTGTGCGCACTGGTGATGACAAAGG
GGAGAGCAATGACGGCAAGTCTAAAGTGACCCATGTTATGATTCGCTGTCAGGAACTGAAATACGACGTT
GGTGGAGGAGAACGGTTTGATTCTTTGACAGATCTTGTGGAACATTATAAGAAGAATCCTATGGTGGAAA
CATTGGGTACAGTACTACAACTCAAGCAGCCCCTTAACACGACTCGTATAAATGCTGCTGAAATAGAAAG
CAGAGTTCGAGAACTAAGCAAATTAGCTGAGACCACAGATAAAGTCAAACAAGGCTTTTGGGAAGAATTT
GAGACACTACAACAACAGGAGTGCAAACTTCTCTACAGCCGAAAAGAGGGTCAAAGGCAAGAAAACAAAA
ACAAAAATAGATATAAAAACATCCTGCCCTTTGATCATACCAGGGTTGTCCTACACGATGGTGATCCCAA
TGAGCCTGTTTCAGATTACATCAATGCAAATATCATCATGCCTGAATTTGAAACCAAGTGCAACAATTCA
AAGCCCAAAAAGAGTTACATTGCCACACAAGGCTGCCTGCAAAACACGGTGAATGACTTTTGGCGGATGG
TGTTCCAAGAAAACTCCCGAGTGATTGTCATGACAACGAAAGAAGTGGAGAGAGGAAAGAGTAAATGTGT
CAAATACTGGCCTGATGAGTATGCTCTAAAAGAATATGGCGTCATGCGTGTTAGGAACGTCAAAGAAAGC
GCCGCTCATGACTATACGCTAAGAGAACTTAAACTTTCAAAGGTTGGACAAGGGAATACGGAGAGAACGG
TCTGGCAATACCACTTTCGGACCTGGCCGGACCACGGCGTGCCCAGCGACCCTGGGGGCGTGCTGGACTT
CCTGGAGGAGGTGCACCATAAGCAGGAGAGCATCATGGATGCAGGGCCGGTCGTGGTGCACTGCAGGTAG
AACCCAGCTTTCTTGTACAAAGTGGTTGATATCCAGCACAGTGGCGGCCGCTCGAGTCTAGAGGGCCCGC
GGTTCGAAGGTAAGCCTATCCCTAACCCTCTCCTCGGTCTCGATTCTACGCGTACCGGTTAGTAATGAGA
TCCCTCCCCCCCCCCTAACGTTACTGGCCGAAGCCGCTTGGAATAAGGCCGGTGTGCGTTTGTCTATATG
TTATTTTCCACCATATTGCCGTCTTTTGGCAATGTGAGGGCCCGGAAACCTGGCCCTGTCTTCTTGACGA
GCATTCCTAGGGGTCTTTCCCCTCTCGCCAAAGGAATGCAAGGTCTGTTGAATGTCGTGAAGGAAGCAGT
TCCTCTGGAAGCTTCTTGAAGACAAACAACGTCTGTAGCGACCCTTTGCAGGCAGCGGAACCCCCCACCT
GGCGACAGGTGCCTCTGCGGCCAAAAGCCACGTGTATAAGATACACCTGCAAAGGCGGCACAACCCCAGT
GCCACGTTGTGAGTTGGATAGTTGTGGAAAGAGTCAAATGGCTCTCCTCAAGCGTATTCAACAAGGGGCT
GAAGGATGCCCAGAAGGTACCCCATTGTATGGGATCTGATCTGGGGCCTCGGTGCACATGCTTTACATGT
GTTTAGTCGAGGTTAAAAAAACGTCTAGGCCCCCCGAACCACGGGGACGTGGTTTTCCTTTGAAAAACAC
GATGATAATATGGCCACACATATGGTGAGCAAGGGCGAGGAGCTGTTCACCGGGGTGGTGCCCATCCTGG
TCGAGCTGGACGGCGACGTAAACGGCCACAAGTTCAGCGTGTCCGGCGAGGGCGAGGGCGATGCCACCTA
CGGCAAGCTGACCCTGAAGTTCATCTGCACCACCGGCAAGCTGCCCGTGCCCTGGCCCACCCTCGTGACC
ACCCTGACCTACGGCGTGCAGTGCTTCAGCCGCTACCCCGACCACATGAAGCAGCACGACTTCTTCAAGT
CCGCCATGCCCGAAGGCTACGTCCAGGAGCGCACCATCTTCTTCAAGGACGACGGCAACTACAAGACCCG
CGCCGAGGTGAAGTTCGAGGGCGACACCCTGGTGAACCGCATCGAGCTGAAGGGCATCGACTTCAAGGAG
GACGGCAACATCCTGGGGCACAAGCTGGAGTACAACTACAACAGCCACAACGTCTATATCATGGCCGACA
AGCAGAAGAACGGCATCAAGGTGAACTTCAAGATCCGCCACAACATCGAGGACGGCAGCGTGCAGCTCGC
CGACCACTACCAGCAGAACACCCCCATCGGCGACGGCCCCGTGCTGCTGCCCGACAACCACTACCTGAGC
ACCCAGTCCGCCCTGAGCAAAGACCCCAACGAGAAGCGCGATCACATGGTCCTGCTGGAGTTCGTGACCG
CCGCCGGGATCACTCTCGGCATGGACGAGCTGTACAAGTAAATCGATAGATCCTAATCAACCTCTGGATT
ACAAAATTTGTGAAAGATTGACTGGTATTCTTAACTATGTTGCTCCTTTTACGCTATGTGGATACGCTGC
TTTAATGCCTTTGTATCATGCTATTGCTTCCCGTATGGCTTTCATTTTCTCCTCCTTGTATAAATCCTGG
TTGCTGTCTCTTTATGAGGAGTTGTGGCCCGTTGTCAGGCAACGTGGCGTGGTGTGCACTGTGTTTGCTG
ACGCAACCCCCACTGGTTGGGGCATTGCCACCACCTGTCAGCTCCTTTCCGGGACTTTCGCTTTCCCCCT
CCCTATTGCCACGGCGGAACTCATCGCCGCCTGCCTTGCCCGCTGCTGGACAGGGGCTCGGCTGTTGGGC
ACTGACAATTCCGTGGTGTTGTCGGGGAAATCATCGTCCTTTCCTTGGCTGCTCGCCTGTGTTGCCACCT
GGATTCTGCGCGGGACGTCCTTCTGCTACGTCCCTTCGGCCCTCAATCCAGCGGACCTTCCTTCCCGCGG
CCTGCTGCCGGCTCTGCGGCCTCTTCCGCGTCTTCGCCTTCGCCCTCAGACGAGTCGGATCTCCCTTTGG
GCCGCCTCCCCGCCTGAGATCCTTTAAGACCAATGACTTACAAGGCAGCTGTAGATCTTAGCCACTTTTT
AAAAGAAAAGGGGGGACTGGAAGGGCTAATTCACTCCCAACGAAGACAAGATCTGCTTTTTGCTTGTACT
GGGTCTCTCTGGTTAGACCAGATCTGAGCCTGGGAGCTCTCTGGCTAACTAGGGAACCCACTGCTTAAGC
CTCAATAAAGCTTGCCTTGAGTGCTTCAAGTAGTGTGTGCCCGTCTGTTGTGTGACTCTGGTAACTAGAG
ATCCCTCAGACCCTTTTAGTCAGTGTGGAAAATCTCTAGCAGTAGTAGTTCATGTCATCTTATTATTCAG
TATTTATAACTTGCAAAGAAATGAATATCAGAGAGTGAGAGGCCCGGGTTAATTAAGGAAAGGGCTAGAT
CATTCTTGAAGACGAAAGGGCCTCGTGATACGCCTATTTTTATAGGTTAATGTCATGATAATAATGGTTT
CTTAGACGTCAGGTGGCACTTTTCGGGGAAATGTGCGCGGAACCCCTATTTGTTTATTTTTCTAAATACA
TTCAAATATGTATCCGCTCATGAGACAATAACCCTGATAAATGCTTCAATAATATTGAAAAAGGAAGAGT
ATGAGTATTCAACATTTCCGTGTCGCCCTTATTCCCTTTTTTGCGGCATTTTGCCTTCCTGTTTTTGCTC
ACCCAGAAACGCTGGTGAAAGTAAAAGATGCTGAAGATCAGTTGGGTGCACGAGTGGGTTACATCGAACT
GGATCTCAACAGCGGTAAGATCCTTGAGAGTTTTCGCCCCGAAGAACGTTTTCCAATGATGAGCACTTTT
AAAGTTCTGCTATGTGGCGCGGTATTATCCCGTGTTGACGCCGGGCAAGAGCAACTCGGTCGCCGCATAC
ACTATTCTCAGAATGACTTGGTTGAGTACTCACCAGTCACAGAAAAGCATCTTACGGATGGCATGACAGT
AAGAGAATTATGCAGTGCTGCCATAACCATGAGTGATAACACTGCGGCCAACTTACTTCTGACAACGATC
GGAGGACCGAAGGAGCTAACCGCTTTTTTGCACAACATGGGGGATCATGTAACTCGCCTTGATCGTTGGG
AACCGGAGCTGAATGAAGCCATACCAAACGACGAGCGTGACACCACGATGCCTGTAGCAATGGCAACAAC
GTTGCGCAAACTATTAACTGGCGAACTACTTACTCTAGCTTCCCGGCAACAATTAATAGACTGGATGGAG
GCGGATAAAGTTGCAGGACCACTTCTGCGCTCGGCCCTTCCGGCTGGCTGGTTTATTGCTGATAAATCTG
GAGCCGGTGAGCGTGGGTCTCGCGGTATCATTGCAGCACTGGGGCCAGATGGTAAGCCCTCCCGTATCGT
AGTTATCTACACGACGGGGAGTCAGGCAACTATGGATGAACGAAATAGACAGATCGCTGAGATAGGTGCC
TCACTGATTAAGCATTGGTAACTGTCAGACCAAGTTTACTCATATATACTTTAGATTGATTTAAAACTTC
ATTTTTAATTTAAAAGGATCTAGGTGAAGATCCTTTTTGATAATCTCATGACCAAAATCCCTTAACGTGA
GTTTTCGTTCCACTGAGCGTCAGACCCCGTAGAAAAGATCAAAGGATCTTCTTGAGATCCTTTTTTTCTG
CGCGTAATCTGCTGCTTGCAAACAAAAAAACCACCGCTACCAGCGGTGGTTTGTTTGCCGGATCAAGAGC
TACCAACTCTTTTTCCGAAGGTAACTGGCTTCAGCAGAGCGCAGATACCAAATACTGTTCTTCTAGTGTA
GCCGTAGTTAGGCCACCACTTCAAGAACTCTGTAGCACCGCCTACATACCTCGCTCTGCTAATCCTGTTA
CCAGTGGCTGCTGCCAGTGGCGATAAGTCGTGTCTTACCGGGTTGGACTCAAGACGATAGTTACCGGATA
AGGCGCAGCGGTCGGGCTGAACGGGGGGTTCGTGCACACAGCCCAGCTTGGAGCGAACGACCTACACCGA
ACTGAGATACCTACAGCGTGAGCTATGAGAAAGCGCCACGCTTCCCGAAGGGAGAAAGGCGGACAGGTAT
CCGGTAAGCGGCAGGGTCGGAACAGGAGAGCGCACGAGGGAGCTTCCAGGGGGAAACGCCTGGTATCTTT
ATAGTCCTGTCGGGTTTCGCCACCTCTGACTTGAGCGTCGATTTTTGTGATGCTCGTCAGGGGGGCGGAG
CCTATGGAAAAACGCCAGCAACGCGGCCTTTTTACGGTTCCTGGCCTTTTGCTGGCCTTTTGCTCACATG
TTCTTTCCTGCGTTATCCCCTGATTCTGTGGATAACCGTATTACCGCCTTTGAGTGAGCTGATACCGCTC
GCCGCAGCCGAACGACCGAGCGCAGCGAGTCAGTGAGCGAGGAAGCGGAAGAGCGCCCAATACGCAAACC
GCCTCTCCCCGCGCGTTGGCCGATTCATTAATGCAGCAAGCTCATGGCTGACTAATTTTTTTTATTTATG
CAGAGGCCGAGGCCGCCTCGGCCTCTGAGCTATTCCAGAAGTAGTGAGGAGGCTTTTTTGGAGGCCTAGG
CTTTTGCAAAAAGCTCCCCGTGGCACGACAGGTTTCCCGACTGGAAAGCGGGCAGTGAGCGCAACGCAAT
TAATGTGAGTTAGCTCACTCATTAGGCACCCCAGGCTTTACACTTTATGCTTCCGGCTCGTATGTTGTGT
GGAATTGTGAGCGGATAACAATTTCACACAGGAAACAGCTATGACATGATTACGAATTTCACAAATAAAG
CATTTTTTTCACTGCATTCTAGTTGTGGTTTGTCCAAACTCATCAATGTATCTTATCATGTCTGGATCAA
CTGGATAACTCAAGCTAACCAAAATCATCCCAAACTTCCCACCCCATACCCTATTACCACTGCCAATTAC
CTGTGGTTTCATTTACTCTAAACCTGTGATTCCTCTGAATTATTTTCATTTTAAAGAAATTGTATTTGTT
AAATATGTACTACAAACTTAGTAGT
Features (pLannotate 1.2.2; 27 found; start..end, strand, type, name):
    377..634     +  LTR            5' LTR (truncated): truncated 5' long terminal repeat (LTR) from HIV-1
    681..806     +  misc_feature   HIV-1 Ψ: packaging signal of human immunodeficiency virus type 1
    790..1128    +  CDS            HIV-1 gag (fragment): gag protein from human immunodeficiency virus 1; gag
   1303..1536    +  misc_feature   RRE: The Rev response element (RRE) of HIV-1 allows for Rev-dependent mRNA export from the nucleus to the cytoplasm.
   1913..2013    +  CDS            Rev (fragment): human immunodeficiency virus 1 (HIV-1) Rev protein; rev; enhances nuclear export of unspliced and incompletely spliced viral mRNAs
   2058..2175    +  misc_feature   cPPT/CTS: central polypurine tract and central termination sequence of HIV-1
   2223..3401    +  promoter       EF-1α promoter: strong constitutive promoter for human elongation factor EF-1α
   3422..3442    +  protein_bind   attB1: mutant version of attB; core recombination site for the Gateway® BP reaction BP Clonase™
   3448..4824    +  CDS            PTPN11 (fragment): PTN11_HUMAN - Also known as PTP2C, SHPTP2. Experimental evidence at protein level: Swiss-Prot protein existence level 1. Acts downstream of various receptor and cytoplasmic protein tyrosine kinases to participate in the signal transduction from the cell surface to the nucleus (PubMed:10655584, PubMed:18559669, PubMed:18829466, PubMed:26742426, PubMed:28074573). Positively regulates MAPK signal transduction pathway (PubMed:28074573). Dephosphorylates GAB1, ARHGAP35 and EGFR (PubMed:28074573). Dephosphorylates ROCK2 at 'Tyr-722' resulting in stimulation of its RhoA binding activity (PubMed:18559
   4832..4856    -  protein_bind   attB2: mutant version of attB; recombination site for the Gateway® BP reaction BP Clonase™
   4909..4950    +  CDS            V5 tag: epitope tag from simian virus 5
   5076..5538    +  misc_feature   IRES: internal ribosome entry site (IRES) of the encephalomyocarditis virus (EMCV)
   5552..6271    +  CDS            EGFP: the original enhanced GFP (Yang et al., 1996) mammalian codon-optimized
   6285..6873    +  misc_feature   WPRE: woodchuck hepatitis virus posttranscriptional regulatory element
   6881..6946    +  CDS            nef (fragment): NEF_HV1Z2 - Experimental evidence at protein level: Swiss-Prot protein existence level 1. Extracellular Nef protein targets CD4(+) T-lymphocytes for apoptosis by interacting with CXCR4 surface receptors. From Human immunodeficiency virus type 1 group M subtype D (isolate Z2/CDC-Z34) (HIV-1).
   6948..7181    +  LTR            3' LTR (ΔU3): self-inactivating 3' long terminal repeat (LTR) from HIV-1
   7386..7490    +  promoter       AmpR promoter: bla
   7491..8351    +  CDS            AmpR: β-lactamase; bla; confers resistance to ampicillin, carbenicillin, and related antibiotics
   8522..9110    +  rep_origin     ori: high-copy-number ColE1/pMB1/pBR322/pUC origin of replication
   9293..9347    +  CDS            lacI (fragment): lac repressor; lacI; The lac repressor binds to the lac operator to inhibit transcription in E. coli. This inhibition can be relieved by adding lactose or isopropyl-β-D-thiogalactopyranoside (IPTG).
   9353..9446    +  rep_origin     SV40 ori (fragment): SV40 origin of replication
   9471..9508    +  CDS            lacI (fragment): lac repressor; lacI; The lac repressor binds to the lac operator to inhibit transcription in E. coli. This inhibition can be relieved by adding lactose or isopropyl-β-D-thiogalactopyranoside (IPTG).
   9521..9542    +  protein_bind   CAP binding site: CAP binding activates transcription in the presence of cAMP. E. coli catabolite activator protein
   9557..9587    +  promoter       lac promoter: promoter for the E. coli lac operon
   9595..9611    +  protein_bind   lac operator: The lac repressor binds to the lac operator to inhibit transcription in E. coli. This inhibition can be relieved by adding lactose or isopropyl-β-D-thiogalactopyranoside (IPTG). lac repressor encoded by lacI
   9645..9728    +  polyA_signal   SV40 poly(A) signal (fragment): SV40 polyadenylation signal
   9895..329     +  CDS            nef (fragment) (across the origin): NEF_HV1BR - Experimental evidence at protein level: Swiss-Prot protein existence level 1. Extracellular Nef protein targets CD4(+) T-lymphocytes for apoptosis by interacting with CXCR4 surface receptors (PubMed:14990729). From Human immunodeficiency virus type 1 group M subtype B (isolate BRU/LAI) (HIV-1).
