[The description below was written by a language model from this plasmid's Addgene catalogue record and pLannotate feature annotations shown in this document.]
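Description:
pHAGE-PTPN11-V51A is a lentiviral expression plasmid built on the pHAGE backbone that carries the human PTPN11 coding sequence, which encodes the SHP2 protein tyrosine phosphatase, with a V51A point substitution. It is maintained in E. coli through a high-copy ColE1/pUC-type origin and selected with ampicillin via the bla (AmpR) gene. A recombination-deficient strain is recorded as the growth host, as is common for LTR-containing vectors. The annotated HIV-1 elements are a truncated 5' LTR, the Ψ packaging signal with an adjoining gag fragment, the Rev response element, the cPPT/CTS and a ΔU3 self-inactivating 3' LTR. Together they allow the transfer RNA to be packaged into particles when helper functions are supplied in trans, and to integrate without regenerating an active viral promoter.

Between the LTRs, the constitutive human EF-1α promoter drives the PTPN11 open reading frame, which is flanked by attB1 and attB2 sites left by Gateway recombination. The annotation tool matched the insert only as a PTPN11 fragment, so the feature table alone does not confirm the full extent of the coding region. A V5 epitope sequence lies just downstream of attB2, but the record does not state whether it is fused in frame to the insert. An EMCV IRES followed by EGFP makes the transcript bicistronic, so green fluorescence marks transduced cells, and a WPRE enhances expression of the message. No mammalian drug-selection marker is annotated. The remaining lac, SV40 and nef fragments appear to be backbone remnants. The construct is intended for stable expression of this PTPN11 variant in mammalian cells, and the associated publication concerns systematic functional annotation of somatic mutations in cancer.
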