Addgene plasmid #116648: pHAGE-PTPN11-V51A
Purpose: Lentiviral expression of PTPN11 V51A
Depositing lab: Gordon Mills & Kenneth Scott. Depositing organization: Baylor College of Medicine. Publication: Systematic Functional Annotation of Somatic Mutations in Cancer. Ng PK, Li J, Jeong KJ, Shao S, Chen H, Tsang YH, Sengupta S, Wang Z, Bhavana VH, Tran R, Soewito S, Minussi DC, Moreno D, Kong K, Dogruluk T, Lu H, Gao J, Tokheim C, Zhou DC, Johnson AM, Zeng J, Ip CKM, Ju Z, Wester M, Yu S, Li Y, Vellano CP, Schultz N, Karchin R, Ding L, Lu Y, Cheung LWT, Chen K, Shaw KR, Meric-Bernstam F, Scott KL, Yi S, Sahni N, Liang H, Mills GB. Cancer Cell. 2018 Mar 12;33(3):450-462.e10. doi: 10.1016/j.ccell.2018.01.021. PubMed 29533785.
Backbone
  Vector backbone: pHAGE
  Vector type: Lentiviral
Growth in bacteria
  Bacterial resistance: Ampicillin, 100 μg/mL
  Growth temperature: 37°C
  Growth strain: Stbl3
  Copy number: High Copy
Gene/Insert
  Gene/Insert name: PTPN11
  Species: H. sapiens (human)
  Mutation: V51A
  Entrez Gene: PTPN11 (a.k.a. BPTP3, CFC, JMML, METCDS, NS1, PTP-1D, PTP2C, SH-PTP2, SH-PTP3, SHP2)
  Cloning method: Gateway Cloning
Terms and licenses: Academic/Nonprofit Terms; Industry Terms: Not Available to Industry
How to cite: pHAGE-PTPN11-V51A was a gift from Gordon Mills & Kenneth Scott (Addgene plasmid # 116648 ; http://n2t.net/addgene:116648 ; RRID:Addgene_116648)
